>Addgene plasmid #77761 | POMK gRNA (BRDN0001144851) | addgene full sequence | sequence record 188368 | Addgene Assembled Sequence
CCCGGGTGCAAAGATGGATAAAGTTTTAAACAGAGAGGAATCTTTGCAGCTAATGGACCTTCTAGGTCTT
GAAAGGAGTGGGAATTGGCTCCGGTGCCCGTCAGTGGGCAGAGCGCACATCGCCCACAGTCCCCGAGAAG
TTGGGGGGAGGGGTCGGCAATTGATCCGGTGCCTAGAGAAGGTGGCGCGGGGTAAACTGGGAAAGTGATG
TCGTGTACTGGCTCCGCCTTTTTCCCGAGGGTGGGGGAGAACCGTATATAAGTGCAGTAGTCGCCGTGAA
CGTTCTTTTTCGCAACGGGTTTGCCGCCAGAACACAGGTAAGTGCCGTGTGTGGTTCCCGCGGGCCTGGC
CTCTTTACGGGTTATGGCCCTTGCGTGCCTTGAATTACTTCCACCTGGCTGCAGTACGTGATTCTTGATC
CCGAGCTTCGGGTTGGAAGTGGGTGGGAGAGTTCGAGGCCTTGCGCTTAAGGAGCCCCTTCGCCTCGTGC
TTGAGTTGAGGCCTGGCCTGGGCGCTGGGGCCGCCGCGTGCGAATCTGGTGGCACCTTCGCGCCTGTCTC
GCTGCTTTCGATAAGTCTCTAGCCATTTAAAATTTTTGATGACCTGCTGCGACGCTTTTTTTCTGGCAAG
ATAGTCTTGTAAATGCGGGCCAAGATCTGCACACTGGTATTTCGGTTTTTGGGGCCGCGGGCGGCGACGG
GGCCCGTGCGTCCCAGCGCACATGTTCGGCGAGGCGGGGCCTGCGAGCGCGGCCACCGAGAATCGGACGG
GGGTAGTCTCAAGCTGGCCGGCCTGCTCTGGTGCCTGGCCTCGCGCCGCCGTGTATCGCCCCGCCCTGGG
CGGCAAGGCTGGCCCGGTCGGCACCAGTTGCGTGAGCGGAAAGATGGCCGCTTCCCGGCCCTGCTGCAGG
GAGCTCAAAATGGAGGACGCGGCGCTCGGGAGAGCGGGCGGGTGAGTCACCCACACAAAGGAAAAGGGCC
TTTCCGTCCTCAGCCGTCGCTTCATGTGACTCCACGGAGTACCGGGCGCCGTCCAGGCACCTCGATTAGT
TCTCGAGCTTTTGGAGTACGTCGTCTTTAGGTTGGGGGGAGGGGTTTTATGCGATGGAGTTTCCCCACAC
TGAGTGGGTGGAGACTGAAGTTAGGCCAGCTTGGCACTTGATGTAATTCTCCTTGGAATTTGCCCTTTTT
GAGTTTGGATCTTGGTTCATTCTCAAGCCTCAGACAGTGGTTCAAAGTTTTTTTCTTCCATTTCAGGTGT
CGTGACGTACGGCCACCATGACCGAGTACAAGCCCACGGTGCGCCTCGCCACCCGCGACGACGTCCCCAG
GGCCGTACGCACCCTCGCCGCCGCGTTCGCCGACTACCCCGCCACGCGCCACACCGTCGATCCGGACCGC
CACATCGAGCGGGTCACCGAGCTGCAAGAACTCTTCCTCACGCGCGTCGGGCTCGACATCGGCAAGGTGT
GGGTCGCGGACGACGGCGCCGCCGTGGCGGTCTGGACCACGCCGGAGAGCGTCGAAGCGGGGGCGGTGTT
CGCCGAGATCGGCCCGCGCATGGCCGAGTTGAGCGGTTCCCGGCTGGCCGCGCAGCAACAGATGGAAGGC
CTCCTGGCGCCGCACCGGCCCAAGGAGCCCGCGTGGTTCCTGGCCACCGTCGGAGTCTCGCCCGACCACC
AGGGCAAGGGTCTGGGCAGCGCCGTCGTGCTCCCCGGAGTGGAGGCGGCCGAGCGCGCCGGGGTGCCCGC
CTTCCTGGAGACCTCCGCGCCCCGCAACCTCCCCTTCTACGAGCGGCTCGGCTTCACCGTCACCGCCGAC
GTCGAGGTGCCCGAAGGACCGCGCACCTGGTGCATGACCCGCAAGCCCGGTGCCTGAACGCGTTAAGTCG
ACAATCAACCTCTGGATTACAAAATTTGTGAAAGATTGACTGGTATTCTTAACTATGTTGCTCCTTTTAC
GCTATGTGGATACGCTGCTTTAATGCCTTTGTATCATGCTATTGCTTCCCGTATGGCTTTCATTTTCTCC
TCCTTGTATAAATCCTGGTTGCTGTCTCTTTATGAGGAGTTGTGGCCCGTTGTCAGGCAACGTGGCGTGG
TGTGCACTGTGTTTGCTGACGCAACCCCCACTGGTTGGGGCATTGCCACCACCTGTCAGCTCCTTTCCGG
GACTTTCGCTTTCCCCCTCCCTATTGCCACGGCGGAACTCATCGCCGCCTGCCTTGCCCGCTGCTGGACA
GGGGCTCGGCTGTTGGGCACTGACAATTCCGTGGTGTTGTCGGGGAAATCATCGTCCTTTCCTTGGCTGC
TCGCCTGTGTTGCCACCTGGATTCTGCGCGGGACGTCCTTCTGCTACGTCCCTTCGGCCCTCAATCCAGC
GGACCTTCCTTCCCGCGGCCTGCTGCCGGCTCTGCGGCCTCTTCCGCGTCTTCGCCTTCGCCCTCAGACG
AGTCGGATCTCCCTTTGGGCCGCCTCCCCGCGTCGACTTTAAGACCAATGACTTACAAGGCAGCTGTAGA
TCTTAGCCACTTTTTAAAAGAAAAGGGGGGACTGGAAGGGCTAATTCACTCCCAACGAAGACAAGATCTG
CTTTTTGCTTGTACTGGGTCTCTCTGGTTAGACCAGATCTGAGCCTGGGAGCTCTCTGGCTAACTAGGGA
ACCCACTGCTTAAGCCTCAATAAAGCTTGCCTTGAGTGCTTCAAGTAGTGTGTGCCCGTCTGTTGTGTGA
CTCTGGTAACTAGAGATCCCTCAGACCCTTTTAGTCAGTGTGGAAAATCTCTAGCAGTACGTATAGTAGT
TCATGTCATCTTATTATTCAGTATTTATAACTTGCAAAGAAATGAATATCAGAGAGTGAGAGGAACTTGT
TTATTGCAGCTTATAATGGTTACAAATAAAGCAATAGCATCACAAATTTCACAAATAAAGCATTTTTTTC
ACTGCATTCTAGTTGTGGTTTGTCCAAACTCATCAATGTATCTTATCATGTCTGGCTCTAGCTATCCCGC
CCCTAACTCCGCCCATCCCGCCCCTAACTCCGCCCAGTTCCGCCCATTCTCCGCCCCATGGCTGACTAAT
TTTTTTTATTTATGCAGAGGCCGAGGCCGCCTCGGCCTCTGAGCTATTCCAGAAGTAGTGAGGAGGCTTT
TTTGGAGGCCTAGGGACGTACCCAATTCGCCCTATAGTGAGTCGTATTACGCGCGCTCACTGGCCGTCGT
TTTACAACGTCGTGACTGGGAAAACCCTGGCGTTACCCAACTTAATCGCCTTGCAGCACATCCCCCTTTC
GCCAGCTGGCGTAATAGCGAAGAGGCCCGCACCGATCGCCCTTCCCAACAGTTGCGCAGCCTGAATGGCG
AATGGG
[124 nt withheld, positions 3367-3490]
C
[91 nt withheld, positions 3492-3582]
A
[49 nt withheld, positions 3584-3632]
CCTTTGACGTTGGAGTCCACGTTCTTT
[37 nt withheld, positions 3660-3696]
ACCCTATCTCGGTCTATTCTTTTGATTTATAAGGGATTTTGCCGATTTCGGCCTATTGGTTAAAAAATGA
GCTGATTTAACAAAAATTTAACGCGAATTTTAACAAAATATTAACGCTTACAATTTAGGTGGCACTTTTC
GGGGAAATGTGCGCGGAACCCCTATTTGTTTATTTTTCTAAATACATTCAAATATGTATCCGCTCATGAG
ACAATAACCCTGATAAATGCTTCAATAATATTGAAAAAGGAAGAGTATGAGTATTCAACATTTCCGTGTC
GCCCTTATTCCCTTTTTTGCGGCATTTTGCCTTCCTGTTTTTGCTCACCCAGAAACGCTGGTGAAAGTAA
AAGATGCTGAAGATCAGTTGGGTGCACGAGTGGGTTACATCGAACTGGATCTCAACAGCGGTAAGATCCT
TGAGAGTTTTCGCCCCGAAGAACGTTTTCCAATGATGAGCACTTTTAAAGTTCTGCTATGTGGCGCGGTA
TTATCCCGTATTGACGCCGGGCAAGAGCAACTCGGTCGCCGCATACACTATTCTCAGAATGACTTGGTTG
AGTACTCACCAGTCACAGAAAAGCATCTTACGGATGGCATGACAGTAAGAGAATTATGCAGTGCTGCCAT
AACCATGAGTGATAACACTGCGGCCAACTTACTTCTGACAACGATCGGAGGACCGAAGGAGCTAACCGCT
TTTTTGCACAACATGGGGGATCATGTAACTCGCCTTGATCGTTGGGAACCGGAGCTGAATGAAGCCATAC
CAAACGACGAGCGTGACACCACGATGCCTGTAGCAATGGCAACAACGTTGCGCAAACTATTAACTGGCGA
ACTACTTACTCTAGCTTCCCGGCAACAATTAATAGACTGGATGGAGGCGGATAAAGTTGCAGGACCACTT
CTGCGCTCGGCCCTTCCGGCTGGCTGGTTTATTGCTGATAAATCTGGAGCCGGTGAGCGTGGGTCTCGCG
GTATCATTGCAGCACTGGGGCCAGATGGTAAGCCCTCCCGTATCGTAGTTATCTACACGACGGGGAGTCA
GGCAACTATGGATGAACGAAATAGACAGATCGCTGAGATAGGTGCCTCACTGATTAAGCATTGGTAACTG
TCAGACCAAGTTTACTCATATATACTTTAGATTGATTTAAAACTTCATTTTTAATTTAAAAGGATCTAGG
TGAAGATCCTTTTTGATAATCTCATGACCAAAATCCCTTAACGTGAGTTTTCGTTCCACTGAGCGTCAGA
CCCCGTAGAAAAGATCAAAGGATCTTCTTGAGATCCTTTTTTTCTGCGCGTAATCTGCTGCTTGCAAACA
AAAAAACCACCGCTACCAGCGGTGGTTTGTTTGCCGGATCAAGAGCTACCAACTCTTTTTCCGAAGGTAA
CTGGCTTCAGCAGAGCGCAGATACCAAATACTGTTCTTCTAGTGTAGCCGTAGTTAGGCCACCACTTCAA
GAACTCTGTAGCACCGCCTACATACCTCGCTCTGCTAATCCTGTTACCAGTGGCTGCTGCCAGTGGCGAT
AAGTCGTGTCTTACCGGGTTGGACTCAAGACGATAGTTACCGGATAAGGCGCAGCGGTCGGGCTGAACGG
GGGGTTCGTGCACACAGCCCAGCTTGGAGCGAACGACCTACACCGAACTGAGATACCTACAGCGTGAGCT
ATGAGAAAGCGCCACGCTTCCCGAAGGGAGAAAGGCGGACAGGTATCCGGTAAGCGGCAGGGTCGGAACA
GGAGAGCGCACGAGGGAGCTTCCAGGGGGAAACGCCTGGTATCTTTATAGTCCTGTCGGGTTTCGCCACC
TCTGACTTGAGCGTCGATTTTTGTGATGCTCGTCAGGGGGGCGGAGCCTATGGAAAAACGCCAGCAACGC
GGCCTTTTTACGGTTCCTGGCCTTTTGCTGGCCTTTTGCTCACATGTTCTTTCCTGCGTTATCCCCTGAT
TCTGTGGATAACCGTATTACCGCCTTTGAGTGAGCTGATACCGCTCGCCGCAGCCGAACGACCGAGCGCA
GCGAGTCAGTGAGCGAGGAAGCGGAAGAGCGCCCAATACGCAAACCGCCTCTCCCCGCGCGTTGGCCGAT
TCATTAATGCAGCTGGCACGACAGGTTTCCCGACTGGAAAGCGGGCAGTGAGCGCAACGCAATTAATGTG
AGTTAGCTCACTCATTAGGCACCCCAGGCTTTACACTTTATGCTTCCGGCTCGTATGTTGTGTGGAATTG
TGAGCGGATAACAATTTCACACAGGAAACAGCTATGACCATGATTACGCCAAGCGCGCAATTAACCCTCA
CTAAAGGGAACAAAAGCTGGAGCTGCAAGCTTAATGTAGTCTTATGCAATACTCTTGTAGTCTTGCAACA
TGGTAACGATGAGTTAGCAACATGCCTTACAAGGAGAGAAAAAGCACCGTGCATGCCGATTGGTGGAAGT
AAGGTGGTACGATCGTGCCTTATTAGGAAGGCAACAGACGGGTCTGACATGGATTGGACGAACCACTGAA
TTGCCGCATTGCAGAGATATTGTATTTAAGTGCCTAGCTCGATACATAAACGGGTCTCTCTGGTTAGACC
AGATCTGAGCCTGGGAGCTCTCTGGCTAACTAGGGAACCCACTGCTTAAGCCTCAATAAAGCTTGCCTTG
AGTGCTTCAAGTAGTGTGTGCCCGTCTGTTGTGTGACTCTGGTAACTAGAGATCCCTCAGACCCTTTTAG
TCAGTGTGGAAAATCTCTAGCAGTGGCGCCCGAACAGGGACTTGAAAGCGAAAGGGAAACCAGAGGAGCT
CTCTCGACGCAGGACTCGGCTTGCTGAAGCGCGCACGGCAAGAGGCGAGGGGCGGCGACTGGTGAGTACG
CCAAAAATTTTGACTAGCGGAGGCTAGAAGGAGAGAGATGGGTGCGAGAGCGTCAGTATTAAGCGGGGGA
GAATTAGATCGCGATGGGAAAAAATTCGGTTAAGGCCAGGGGGAAAGAAAAAATATAAATTAAAACATAT
AGTATGGGCAAGCAGGGAGCTAGAACGATTCGCAGTTAATCCTGGCCTGTTAGAAACATCAGAAGGCTGT
AGACAAATACTGGGACAGCTACAACCATCCCTTCAGACAGGATCAGAAGAACTTAGATCATTATATAATA
CAGTAGCAACCCTCTATTGTGTGCATCAAAGGATAGAGATAAAAGACACCAAGGAAGCTTTAGACAAGAT
AGAGGAAGAGCAAAACAAAAGTAAGACCACCGCACAGCAAGCGGCCGCTGATCTTCAGACCTGGAGGAGG
AGATATGAGGGACAATTGGAGAAGTGAATTATATAAATATAAAGTAGTAAAAATTGAACCATTAGGAGTA
GCACCCACCAAGGCAAAGAGAAGAGTGGTGCAGAGAGAAAAAAGAGCAGTGGGAATAGGAGCTTTGTTCC
TTGGGTTCTTGGGAGCAGCAGGAAGCACTATGGGCGCAGCGTCAATGACGCTGACGGTACAGGCCAGACA
ATTATTGTCTGGTATAGTGCAGCAGCAGAACAATTTGCTGAGGGCTATTGAGGCGCAACAGCATCTGTTG
CAACTCACAGTCTGGGGCATCAAGCAGCTCCAGGCAAGAATCCTGGCTGTGGAAAGATACCTAAAGGATC
AACAGCTCCTGGGGATTTGGGGTTGCTCTGGAAAACTCATTTGCACCACTGCTGTGCCTTGGAATGCTAG
TTGGAGTAATAAATCTCTGGAACAGATTTGGAATCACACGACCTGGATGGAGTGGGACAGAGAAATTAAC
AATTACACAAGCTTAATACACTCCTTAATTGAAGAATCGCAAAACCAGCAAGAAAAGAATGAACAAGAAT
TATTGGAATTAGATAAATGGGCAAGTTTGTGGAATTGGTTTAACATAACAAATTGGCTGTGGTATATAAA
ATTATTCATAATGATAGTAGGAGGCTTGGTAGGTTTAAGAATAGTTTTTGCTGTACTTTCTATAGTGAAT
AGAGTTAGGCAGGGATATTCACCATTATCGTTTCAGACCCACCTCCCAACCCCGAGGGGACCCAGAGAGG
GCCTATTTCCCATGATTCCTTCATATTTGCATATACGATACAAGGCTGTTAGAGAGATAATTAGAATTAA
TTTGACTGTAAACACAAAGATATTAGTACAAAATACGTGACGTAGAAAGTAATAATTTCTTGGGTAGTTT
GCAGTTTTAAAATTATGTTTTAAAATGGACTATCATATGCTTACCGTAACTTGAAAGTATTTCGATTTCT
TGGCTTTATATATCTTGTGGAAAGGACGAAACACCGGTAGAGCAGAGTATTCATCAGTTTTAGAGCTAGA
AATAGCAAGTTAAAATAAGGCTAGTCCGTTATCAACTTGAAAAAGTGGCACCGAGTCGGTGCTTTTTTAA
GCTTGGCGTAACTAGATCTTGAGACAAATGGCAGTATTCATCCACAATTTTAAAAGAAAAGGGGGGATTG
GGGGGTACAGTGCAGGGGAAAGAATAGTAGACATAATAGCAACAGACATACAAACTAAAGAATTACAAAA
ACAAATTACAAAAATTCAAAATTTTCGGGTTTATTACAGGGACAGCAGAGATCCACTTTGGCGCCGGCTC
GAGGGGG
Features (pLannotate 1.2.2; 29 found; start..end, strand, type, name):
     14..80      +  CDS            small t antigen (fragment): SV40 (simian virus 40) small t antigen
    106..317     +  promoter       EF-1α core promoter: core promoter for human elongation factor EF-1α
    318..1256    +  intron         EF-1α intron A: intron upstream of the start codon of human EF-1α
   1278..1877    +  CDS            PuroR (fragment): puromycin N-acetyltransferase; pac from Streptomyces; confers resistance to puromycin
   1893..2481    +  misc_feature   WPRE: woodchuck hepatitis virus posttranscriptional regulatory element
   2532..2551    +  misc_feature   cPPT/CTS (fragment): central polypurine tract and central termination sequence of HIV-1
   2553..2786    +  LTR            3' LTR (ΔU3): self-inactivating 3' long terminal repeat (LTR) from HIV-1
   2864..2985    +  polyA_signal   SV40 poly(A) signal: SV40 polyadenylation signal
   3025..3160    +  rep_origin     SV40 ori: SV40 origin of replication
   3181..3199    -  promoter       T7 promoter: promoter for bacteriophage T7 RNA polymerase
   3207..3362    +  CDS            lacZα (fragment): LacZα fragment of β-galactosidase; lacZ fragment
   3367..3795    +  rep_origin     f1 ori (sequence partly withheld): f1 bacteriophage origin of replication; arrow indicates direction of (+) strand synthesis
   3848..3952    +  promoter       AmpR promoter: bla
   3953..4813    +  CDS            AmpR: β-lactamase; bla; confers resistance to ampicillin, carbenicillin, and related antibiotics
   4984..5572    +  rep_origin     ori: high-copy-number ColE1/pMB1/pBR322/pUC origin of replication
   5755..5847    +  CDS            lacI (fragment): lac repressor; lacI; The lac repressor binds to the lac operator to inhibit transcription in E. coli. This inhibition can be relieved by adding lactose or isopropyl-β-D-thiogalactopyranoside (IPTG).
   5860..5881    +  protein_bind   CAP binding site: CAP binding activates transcription in the presence of cAMP. E. coli catabolite activator protein
   5896..5926    +  promoter       lac promoter: promoter for the E. coli lac operon
   5934..5950    +  protein_bind   lac operator: The lac repressor binds to the lac operator to inhibit transcription in E. coli. This inhibition can be relieved by adding lactose or isopropyl-β-D-thiogalactopyranoside (IPTG). lac repressor encoded by lacI
   5995..6013    +  promoter       T3 promoter: promoter for bacteriophage T3 RNA polymerase
   6041..6267    +  promoter       RSV promoter: Rous sarcoma virus enhancer/promoter
   6268..6448    +  LTR            5' LTR (truncated): truncated 5' long terminal repeat (LTR) from HIV-1
   6495..6620    +  misc_feature   HIV-1 Ψ: packaging signal of human immunodeficiency virus type 1
   6604..6967    +  CDS            HIV-1 gag (fragment): gag protein from human immunodeficiency virus 1; gag
   7113..7346    +  misc_feature   RRE: The Rev response element (RRE) of HIV-1 allows for Rev-dependent mRNA export from the nucleus to the cytoplasm.
   7723..7749    +  CDS            Rev (fragment): human immunodeficiency virus 1 (HIV-1) Rev protein; rev; enhances nuclear export of unspliced and incompletely spliced viral mRNAs
   7753..7993    +  promoter       U6 promoter: RNA polymerase III promoter for human U6 snRNA
   8023..8098    +  misc_RNA       gRNA scaffold: guide RNA scaffold for the Streptococcus pyogenes CRISPR/Cas9 system
   8154..8271    +  misc_feature   cPPT/CTS: central polypurine tract and central termination sequence of HIV-1
