[The description below was written by a language model from this plasmid's Addgene catalogue record and pLannotate feature annotations shown in this document.]
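Description:
POMK gRNA (BRDN0001144851) is a third-generation lentiviral guide RNA plasmid built on the lentiGuide-Puro backbone and designed to target the human POMK gene (also known as SGK196), which encodes a protein O-mannose kinase. It is propagated in E. coli as a high-copy plasmid through a ColE1/pUC-type origin with ampicillin selection from the β-lactamase gene. The backbone also carries an f1 origin, an SV40 origin and poly(A) signal, and residual lac and phage-promoter elements from the cloning vector.

The viral cassette is driven by an RSV promoter fused to a truncated HIV-1 5' LTR, which makes genomic RNA production Tat-independent. This is followed by the Ψ packaging signal, a partial gag sequence, the Rev response element for Rev-dependent nuclear export, and a cPPT/CTS. The cassette ends in a ΔU3 self-inactivating 3' LTR. Within this frame, a human U6 RNA polymerase III promoter transcribes the POMK-specific 20-nt spacer joined to the Streptococcus pyogenes Cas9 guide scaffold. Downstream, the EF-1α core promoter with its intron A drives puromycin N-acetyltransferase, allowing puromycin selection of transduced mammalian cells, and a WPRE enhances transcript expression.

The plasmid does not encode Cas9. The depositors note that it must be paired with a separate Cas9 vector such as lentiCas9-Blast, or used in cells that already express Cas9. The guide was designed against two POMK reference transcripts and belongs to a human kinome gRNA collection. It is typically used for CRISPR knockout of POMK in human cells after lentiviral delivery.
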