Addgene plasmid #77761: POMK gRNA (BRDN0001144851)
Purpose: 3rd generation lentiviral gRNA plasmid targeting human POMK
Depositing lab: John Doench & David Root. Depositing organization: Broad Institute. Publication: Optimized sgRNA design to maximize activity and minimize off-target effects of CRISPR-Cas9. Doench JG, Fusi N, Sullender M, Hegde M, Vaimberg EW, Donovan KF, Smith I, Tothova Z, Wilen C, Orchard R, Virgin HW, Listgarten J, Root DE. Nat Biotechnol. 2016 Jan 18. doi: 10.1038/nbt.3437. PubMed 26780180.
Backbone
  Vector backbone: lentiGuide-Puro
  Backbone manufacturer: Zhang Lab (Addgene plasmid # 52963)
  Vector type: Mammalian Expression, Lentiviral, CRISPR
  Selectable markers: Puromycin
Growth in bacteria
  Bacterial resistance: Ampicillin, 100 μg/mL
  Growth temperature: 37°C
  Growth strain: DH5alpha
  Copy number: High Copy
Gene/Insert
  Gene/Insert name: POMK (alt names: POMK; NM_001277971.1)
  gRNA/shRNA sequence: GTAGAGCAGAGTATTCATCA
  Species: H. sapiens (human)
  Entrez Gene: POMK (a.k.a. MDDGA12, MDDGC12, SGK196)
  Promoter: hU6
  Cloning method: Unknown
  Sequencing primers: 5′ U6-F; 3′ pS2-R
Terms and licenses: Academic/Nonprofit Terms; Industry Terms: Not Available to Industry
Depositor comments: The gRNA was designed to target the following Genbank reference sequence(s): NM_001277971.1,NM_032237.4. Note that this plasmid does NOT contain Cas9. It should be used in conjunction with lentiCas9-Blast (Addgene #52962) or otherwise with cell lines already expressing Cas9. Browse the full kinome gRNA library at http://www.addgene.org/pooled-library/broadgpp-human-kinome/ or visit http://www.broadinstitute.org/rnai/public/ for detailed protocols and information.
How to cite: POMK gRNA (BRDN0001144851) was a gift from John Doench & David Root (Addgene plasmid # 77761 ; http://n2t.net/addgene:77761 ; RRID:Addgene_77761)
