>Addgene plasmid #77761 | POMK gRNA (BRDN0001144851) | depositor partial sequence | sequence record 145221 | Target Sequence
GTAGAGCAGAGTATTCATCA
