>Addgene plasmid #77761 | POMK gRNA (BRDN0001144851) | addgene partial sequence | sequence record 188367 | hU6-F
GACGTAGAAAGTAATAATTTCTTGGGTAGTTTGCAGTTTTAAAATTATGTTTTAAAATGGACTATCATAT
GCTTACCGTAACTTGAAAGTATTTCGATTTCTTGGCTTTATATATCTTGTGGAAAGGACGAAACACCGGT
AGAGCAGAGTATTCATCAGTTTTAGAGCTAGAAATAGCAAGTTAAAATAAGGCTAGTCCGTTATCAACTT
GAAAAAGTGGCACCGAGTCGGTGCTTTTTTAAGCTTGGCGTAACTAGATCTTGAGACAAATGGCAGTATT
CATCCACAATTTTAAAAGAAAAGGGGGGATTGGGGGGTACAGTGCAGGGGAAAGAATAGTAGACATAATA
GCAACAGACATACAAACTAAAGAATTACAAAAACAAATTACAAAAATTCAAAATTTTCGGGTTTATTACA
GGGACAGCAGAGATCCACTTTGGCGCCGGCTCGAGGGGGCCCGGGTGCAAAGATGGATAAAGTTTTAAAC
AGAGAGGAATCTTTGCAGCTAATGGACCTTCTAGGTCTTGAAAGGAGTGGGAATTGGCTCCGGTGCCCGT
CAGTGGGCAG
